>Addgene plasmid #222989 | CL7_2xNLS_iGeoCas9(G)_2xNLS_His | addgene full sequence | sequence record 441066 | Addgene NGS Result
TTTGCGTATTGGGCGCCAGGGTGGTTTTTCTTTTCACCAGTGAGACGGGCAACAGCTGATTGCCCTTCAC
CGCCTGGCCCTGAGAGAGTTGCAGCAAGCGGTCCACGCTGGTTTGCCCCAGCAGGCGAAAATCCTGTTTG
ATGGTGGTTAACGGCGGGATATAACATGAGCTGTCTTCGGTATCGTCGTATCCCACTACCGAGATATCCG
CACCAACGCGCAGCCCGGACTCGGTAATGGCGCGCATTGCGCCCAGCGCCATCTGATCGTTGGCAACCAG
CATCGCAGTGGGAACGATGCCCTCATTCAGCATTTGCATGGTTTGTTGAAAACCGGACATGGCACTCCAG
TCGCCTTCCCGTTCCGCTATCGGCTGAATTTGATTGCGAGTGAGATATTTATGCCAGCCAGCCAGACGCA
GACGCGCCGAGACAGAACTTAATGGGCCCGCTAACAGCGCGATTTGCTGGTGACCCAATGCGACCAGATG
CTCCACGCCCAGTCGCGTACCGTCTTCATGGGAGAAAATAATACTGTTGATGGGTGTCTGGTCAGAGACA
TCAAGAAATAACGCCGGAACATTAGTGCAGGCAGCTTCCACAGCAATGGCATCCTGGTCATCCAGCGGAT
AGTTAATGATCAGCCCACTGACGCGTTGCGCGAGAAGATTGTGCACCGCCGCTTTACAGGCTTCGACGCC
GCTTCGTTCTACCATCGACACCACCACGCTGGCACCCAGTTGATCGGCGCGAGATTTAATCGCCGCGACA
ATTTGCGACGGCGCGTGCAGGGCCAGACTGGAGGTGGCAACGCCAATCAGCAACGACTGTTTGCCCGCCA
GTTGTTGTGCCACGCGGTTGGGAATGTAATTCAGCTCCGCCATCGCCGCTTCCACTTTTTCCCGCGTTTT
CGCAGAAACGTGGCTGGCCTGGTTCACCACGCGGGAAACGGTCTGATAAGAGACACCGGCATACTCTGCG
ACATCGTATAACGTTACTGGTTTCACATTCACCACCCTGAATTGACTCTCTTCCGGGCGCTATCATGCCA
TACCGCGAAAGGTTTTGCGCCATTCGATGGTGTCCGGGATCTCGACGCTCTCCCTTATGCGACTCCTGCA
TTAGGAAGCAGCCCAGTAGTAGGTTGAGGCCGTTGAGCACCGCCGCCGCAAGGAATGGTGTGGTTGACAA
TTAATCATCGGCTCGTATAATGTGTAATTGTGAGCGGATAACAATTTGATGTGCTAGCGCATATCCAGTG
TAGTAAGGCAAGTCCCTTCAAGAGTTATCGTTGATACCCCTCGTAGTGCACATTCCTTTAACGCTTCAAA
ATCTGTAAAGCACGCCATATCGCCGAAAGGCACACTTAATTATTAAGAGGTAATACACCATGAGCAAAAG
CAATGAACCGGGTAAAGCAACCGGTGAAGGTAAACCGGTTAATAACAAATGGCTGAACAATGCCGGTAAA
GATCTGGGTAGTCCGGTTCCGGATCGTATTGCAAATAAACTGCGTGATAAAGAATTCGAGAGCTTCGATG
ATTTTCGTGAAACCTTTTGGGAAGAAGTTAGCAAAGATCCTGAACTGAGCAAACAGTTTAGCCGCAATAA
CAATGATCGTATGAAAGTTGGTAAAGCACCGAAAACACGTACCCAGGATGTTAGCGGTAAACGTACCTCA
TTTGAACTGAATCATCAGAAACCGATTGAACAGAATGGTGGCGTTTATGATATGGATAACATTAGCGTTG
TTACCCCGAAACGCAACATTGATATTGAAGGCGGTGGTGGTGGTTCTTTGGAGGTTTTGTTCCAGGGTCC
AAACGCGACACCAAAGAAAAAGCGTAAAGTCGGGGGATCTCCGAAAAAGAAACGGAAAGTAGGTATCCAC
GGAGTCCCAGCAGCTACCATGCGTTATAAGATTGGCCTGGACATCGGTATTACCTCTGTTGGTTGGGCAG
TCATGAACCTGGATATCCCTCGTATCGAAGATCTGGGCGTGCGCATTTTTGACCGTGCGGAGAACCCGCA
GACCGGTGAATCTCTGGCTCTACCGCGTCGTCTGGCACGTAGCGCACGCCGCCGCCTGCGTCGTCGTAAA
CACCGTCTGGAGCGTATTCGTCGCCTGGTTATTCGTGAAGGCATCCTGACGAAAGAAGAACTGGATAAAC
TGTTCGAAGAAAAACACGAGATCGACGTATGGCAGCTGCGTGTAGAAGCCCTGGACCGTAAGCTGAACAA
CGACGAACTGGCGCGTGTCCTGCTGCATCTGGCAAAGCGTCGTGGCTTCAAATCTAACCGTAAATCTGAA
CGCTCCAATAAAGAGAACTCCACTATGCTGAAACATATTGAGGGGAACCGTGCAATTCTGTCTAGCTACC
GTACCGTGGGCGAAATGATTGTTAAAGACCCGAAATTCGCACTGCATAAGCGTAACAAAGGCGAAAACTA
CATCAACACCATTGCACGCGATGACCTGGAACGTGAAATCCGTCTGATTTTCTCCAAACAGCGCGAATTC
GGCGACATGTCTTGCACCGAAGAATTCGAAAACGAATATATTACCATTTGGGCATCTCAGCGTCCGGTGG
CGTCTAAAGATGATATCGAAAAAAAAGTAGGCTTTTGTACTTTCGAACCGAAGGAAAAACGTGCGCCGAA
AGCCACCTATACCTTCCAGTCTTTTATCGCGTGGGAACATATCAACAAACTGCGTCTGATTTCTCCGTCT
GGCGCCCGCGGCCTGACCGACGAAGAACGTCGTCTGCTGTATGAACAAGCATTCCAGAAAAACAAAATTA
CCTACCACGATATTCGTACCCTGCTGCATCTGCCGGACGACACCTACTTCAAGGGCATCGTTTACGATCG
CGGTGAATCTCGTAAGCAGAACGAAAACATTCGTTTCCTGGAACTGGATGCATACCACCAGATCCGTAAA
GCTGTAGATAAAGTTTACGGCAAGGGTAAATCCAGCAGCTTCCTGCCGATCGACTTTGATACCTTCGGTT
ACGCGCTGACCCTGTTTAAAGACGATGCGGATATCCACTCTTACCTGCGCAACGAGTACGAACAGAACGG
CAAACGTATGCCTAACCTGGCTAACAAAGTTTACGATAACGAGCTGATTGAAGAACTGCTGAACCTGTCC
TTCACTAAATTCGGTCACCTGTCTCTGAAAGCTCTGCGTTCCATCCTGCCGTATATGGAACAGGGTGAAG
TCTACTCCTCCGCTTGTGAACGTGCAGGCTACACCTTCACCGGTCCGAAAAAGAAGCAAAAAACTATGCT
GCTGCCGAACATCCAGCCGATTGCGAACCCTGTAGTAATGCGTGCACTGACCCAGGCGCGCAAAGTAGTC
AACGCGATCATCAAAAAGTACGGCAGCCCGGTTTCCATCCATATCGAACTGGCGCGCGACCTGAGCCAGA
CTTTTGACGAGCGTCGTAAAACTAAAAAGGAACAGGATGAAAACCGTAAAAAAAACGAAACCGCGATCCG
CCAGCTGATGGAATACGGTCTGACTCTGAACCCTACTGGTCACGATATTGTGAAGTTCAAGCTGTGGTCT
GAACAGAACGGTCGCTGTGCTTACTCTCTGCAGCCGATCGAGATCGAACGTCTGCTGGAGCCAGGTTACG
TTGAAGTAGATCATGTGATCCCGTACTCCCGCTCTCTGGATGATTCTTATACCAACAAAGTTCTGGTTCT
GACTCGCGAAAACCGTGAGAAAGGCAACCGCATCCCAGCTGAATATCTGGGTGTTGGCACTGAGCGTTGG
CAACAGTTCGAAACCTTCGTCCTGACCAATAAACAGTTCTCTAAAAAGAAACGTGACCGTCTGCTGCGTC
TGCACTACGATGAAAACGAAGAGACTGAATTCAAAAACCGTAACCTGAACGATACTCGCTACATCAGCCG
CTTCTTCGCAAACTTCATTCGTGAACACCTGAAATTTGCGGAATCCGACGATAAACAGAAAGTTTATACC
GTAAACGGCCGTGTTACCGCCCACCTGCGTTCTCGCTGGGAGTTCAACAAGAACCGTGAGGAAAGCGATC
TGCACCACGCTGTTGACGCCGTTATTGTGGCGTGCACCACCCCAAGCGATATCGCTAAGGTGACCGCATT
CTACCAGCGTCGTGAGCAGAACAAGGAACTGGCCAAAAAAACCGAACCGCATTTTCCGCAGCCGTGGCCG
CACTTCGCGGACGAACTGCGTGCTCGTCTGTCCAAACATCCTAAAGAAAGCATCAAAGCTCTGAACCTGG
GTAACTACGATGACCAAAAACTGGAATCTCTGCAGCCGGTGTTTGTCAGCCGTATGCCGAAACGTTCTGT
TACTGGCGCTGCGCACCAGGAAACGCTGCGCCGTTACGTGGGCATCGACGAACGCTCCGGTAAAATCCAG
ACCGTAGTAAAAACCAAACTGTCCAAGATTAAACTGGATGCATCCGGCCACTTCCCAATGTACGGTAAAG
AATCCGATCCACGCACTTATGAAGCCATCCGCCAGCGTCTGCTGGAGCATAACAACGACCCGAAAAAGGC
ATTCCAGGGGCCTCTGTACAAACCGAAAAAAAACGGCGAACCGGGCCCGGTAATCCGTACTGTAAAAATT
ATCGACACGAGAAACCAGGTGATCCCTCTGAACGATGGTAAAACCGTGGCCTACAATTCCAACATCGTTC
GCGTGGACGTGTTCGAAAAAGATGGTAAATACTACTGTGTACCGGTGTATACCATGGACATCATGAAAGG
CATTCTGCCGAACAAAGCGATTGAACCGAACAAGCCGTACTCTGAATGGAAAGAAATGACCGAAGATTAC
ACGTTTCGTTTCAGCCTGTATCCGAACGACCTGATCCGCATCGAACTGCCGCGTGAAAAAACCGTTAAAA
CCGCTGCAGGCGAAGAAATTAACGTGAAAGACGTGTTCGTTTACTATAAAGCGATCAACTCCGCAAACGG
CGGCCTGGAACTGATTTCTCACGACCACCGTTTCTCTCTGCGTGGCGTTGGCTCTCGCACCCTGAAACGT
TTCGAGAAATATCAAGTTGATGTTCTGGGTAACATCTATAAAGTGCGTGGCGAGAAACGTGTCGGTCTGG
CGTCCTCCGCACACAGCAAACCTGGCAAAACCATTCGTCCACTGCAATCTACTCGTGACGGGTCACCTAA
AAAAAAGAGAAAAGTAGGCGGATCTCCTAAGAAGAAGAGAAAAGTTTCATTAGAAGTGCTTTTTCAGGGC
CCAGGTTCTCACCATCACCATCACCATTAATAGGTAATCTCTGCTTAAAAGCACAGAATCTAAGATCCCT
GCCATTTGGCGGGGATTTTTTTATTTGTTTTCAGGAAATAAATAATCGATCGCGTAATAAAATCTATTAT
TATTTTTGTGAAGAATAAATTTGGGTGCAATGAGAATGCGCAGGCCCTTTCGTCTCGCGCGTTTCGGTGA
TGACGGTGAAAACCTCTGACACATGTCGAGTAAGGATCTCCAGGCATCAAATAAAACGAAAGGCTCAGTC
GAAAGACTGGGCCTTTCGTTTTATCTGTTGTTTGTCGGTGAACGCTCTCGTCGACACTATGGTTGCTTTG
ACGTATGCGGTGTGAAATACCGCACAGATGCGTAAGGAGAAAATACCGCATCAGGCGTCAGGTGGCACTT
TTCGGGGAAATGTGCGCGGAACCCCTATTTGTTTATTTTTCTAAATACATTCAAATATGTATCCGCTCAT
GAGACAATAACCCTGATAAATGCTTCAATAATATTGAAAAAGGAAGAGTATGAGTATTCAACATTTCCGT
GTCGCCCTTATTCCCTTTTTTGCGGCATTTTGCCTTCCTGTTTTTGCTCACCCAGAAACGCTGGTGAAAG
TAAAAGATGCTGAAGATCAGTTGGGTGCACGAGTGGGTTACATCGAACTGGATCTCAACAGCGGTAAGAT
CCTTGAGAGTTTTCGCCCCGAAGAACGTTTTCCAATGATGAGCACTTTTAAAGTTCTGCTATGTGGCGCG
GTATTATCCCGTATTGACGCCGGGCAAGAGCAACTCGGTCGCCGCATACACTATTCTCAGAATGACTTGG
TTGAGTACTCACCAGTCACAGAAAAGCATCTTACGGATGGCATGACAGTAAGAGAATTATGCAGTGCTGC
CATAACCATGAGTGATAACACTGCGGCCAACTTACTTCTGACAACGATCGGAGGACCGAAGGAGCTAACC
GCTTTTTTGCACAACATGGGGGATCATGTAACTCGCCTTGATCGTTGGGAACCGGAGCTGAATGAAGCCA
TACCAAACGACGAGCGTGACACCACGATGCCTGTAGCAATGGCAACAACGTTGCGCAAACTATTAACTGG
CGAACTACTTACTCTAGCTTCCCGGCAACAATTAATAGACTGGATGGAGGCGGATAAAGTTGCAGGACCA
CTTCTGCGCTCGGCCCTTCCGGCTGGCTGGTTTATTGCTGATAAATCTGGAGCCGGTGAGCGTGGGTCTC
GCGGTATCATTGCAGCACTGGGGCCAGATGGTAAGCCCTCCCGTATCGTAGTTATCTACACGACGGGGAG
TCAGGCAACTATGGATGAACGAAATAGACAGATCGCTGAGATAGGTGCCTCACTGATTAAGCATTGGTAA
CTGTCAGACCAAGTTTACTCATATATACTTTAGATTGATTTAAAACTTCATTTTTAATTTAAAAGGATCT
AGGTGAAGATCCTTTTTGATAATCTCATGACCAAAATCCCTTAACGTGAGTTTTCGTTCCACTGAGCGTC
AGACCCCGTAGAAAAGATCAAAGGATCTTCTTGAGATCCTTTTTTTCTGCGCGTAATCTGCTGCTTGCAA
ACAAAAAAACCACCGCTACCAGCGGTGGTTTGTTTGCCGGATCAAGAGCTACCAACTCTTTTTCCGAAGG
TAACTGGCTTCAGCAGAGCGCAGATACCAAATACTGTTCTTCTAGTGTAGCCGTAGTTAGGCCACCACTT
CAAGAACTCTGTAGCACCGCCTACATACCTCGCTCTGCTAATCCTGTTACCAGTGGCTGCTGCCAGTGGC
GATAAGTCGTGTCTTACCGGGTTGGACTCAAGACGATAGTTACCGGATAAGGCGCAGCGGTCGGGCTGAA
CGGGGGGTTCGTGCACACAGCCCAGCTTGGAGCGAACGACCTACACCGAACTGAGATACCTACAGCGTGA
GCTATGAGAAAGCGCCACGCTTCCCGAAGGGAGAAAGGCGGACAGGTATCCGGTAAGCGGCAGGGTCGGA
ACAGGAGAGCGCACGAGGGAGCTTCCAGGGGGAAACGCCTGGTATCTTTATAGTCCTGTCGGGTTTCGCC
ACCTCTGACTTGAGCGTCGATTTTTGTGATGCTCGTCAGGGGGGCGGAGCCTATGGAAAAACGCCAGCAA
CGCGGCCTTTTTACGGTTCCTGGCCTTTTGCTGGCCTTTTGCTCACATAGTCATGCCCCGCGCCCACCGG
AAGGAGCTGACTGGGTTGAAGGCTCTCAAGGGCATCGGTCGAGATCCCGGTGCCTAATGAGTGAGCTAAC
TTACATTAATTGCGTTGCGCTCACTGCCCGCTTTCCAGTCGGGAAACCTGTCGTGCCAGCTGCATTAATG
AATCGGCCAACGCGCGGGGAGAGGCGG
Features (pLannotate 1.2.2; 17 found; start..end, strand, type, name):
   1007..1084    -  promoter       lacI promoter: lacI
   1092..1180    -  CDS            TcR (fragment): tetracycline efflux protein; tet; confers resistance to tetracycline
   1184..1212    +  promoter       tac promoter: strong E. coli promoter; hybrid between the trp and lac UV5 promoters
   1218..1234    +  protein_bind   lac operator: The lac repressor binds to the lac operator to inhibit transcription in E. coli. This inhibition can be relieved by adding lactose or isopropyl-β-D-thiogalactopyranoside (IPTG). lac repressor encoded by lacI
   1256..1389    +  5'UTR          cspA 5'UTR: cspA; 5'UTR of the E. coli cold shock protein cspA gene (Mitta et al., 1997)
   1393..1785    +  CDS            colE7 (fragment): CEA7_ECOLX - Also known as cea. Experimental evidence at protein level: Swiss-Prot protein existence level 1. Colicins are polypeptide toxins produced by and active against E.coli and closely related bacteria. From Escherichia coli.
   5260..5277    +  CDS            6xHis: 6xHis affinity tag
   5288..5432    +  3'UTR          cspA 3'UTR: cspA; 3'UTR of the E. coli cold shock protein cspA gene (Mitta et al., 1997)
   5444..5479    +  CDS            rop (fragment): Rop protein, which maintains plasmids at low copy number; rop
   5508..5579    +  terminator     rrnB T1 terminator: transcription terminator T1 from the E. coli rrnB gene
   5604..5655    +  misc_feature   bom (fragment): basis of mobility region from pBR322
   5685..5789    +  promoter       AmpR promoter: bla
   5790..6650    +  CDS            AmpR: β-lactamase; bla; confers resistance to ampicillin, carbenicillin, and related antibiotics
   6821..7409    +  rep_origin     ori: high-copy-number ColE1/pMB1/pBR322/pUC origin of replication
   7467..7532    -  CDS            TcR (fragment): tetracycline efflux protein; tet; confers resistance to tetracycline
   7547..7568    -  protein_bind   CAP binding site: CAP binding activates transcription in the presence of cAMP. E. coli catabolite activator protein
   7581..1006    -  CDS            lacI (across the origin): lac repressor; lacI; The lac repressor binds to the lac operator to inhibit transcription in E. coli. This inhibition can be relieved by adding lactose or isopropyl-β-D-thiogalactopyranoside (IPTG).
