[The description below was written by a language model from this plasmid's Addgene catalogue record and pLannotate feature annotations shown in this document.]
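Description:
CL7_2xNLS_iGeoCas9(G)_2xNLS_His is a bacterial expression plasmid built on a pCold-type backbone for producing a recombinant iGeoCas9 variant in E. coli. It is maintained through a high-copy ColE1/pUC-type origin and selected with ampicillin via the bla (AmpR) gene. The annotated short fragments of TcR, rop and bom appear to be non-functional remnants of pBR322-derived ancestry. A lacI gene with its own promoter is carried on the plasmid, so the repressor needed for regulated expression is supplied in cis.

The 3,891 bp synthetic insert is transcribed from a tac promoter followed by a lac operator, making expression IPTG-inducible. The open reading frame is flanked by the cspA 5′ and 3′ untranslated regions typical of pCold vectors, which favour transcript stability and translation at low temperature, and an rrnB T1 terminator lies downstream. The encoded fusion begins with an N-terminal CL7 tag, annotated as a colicin E7 fragment. CL7 is an engineered colicin E7 DNase domain that binds the Im7 immunity protein very tightly and so allows high-affinity purification. According to the construct name, two nuclear localization signals sit on each side of the iGeoCas9(G) coding region (alternative name 2x-iGeoCas9(R1-GKR-P1)-2x), and the protein ends in a C-terminal 6xHis tag. The feature table does not annotate the Cas9 or NLS segments themselves, leaving the stretch between the CL7 and His features unlabelled, and the record does not detail the mutations defining the "(G)" variant.

The stated purpose is bacterial expression of the iGeoCas9(G) protein. The associated publication concerns lipid nanoparticle delivery of a stable Cas9 ribonucleoprotein for lung and liver editing, which suggests the purified NLS-bearing nuclease is meant for RNP assembly.
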