Addgene plasmid #222989: CL7_2xNLS_iGeoCas9(G)_2xNLS_His
Purpose: Bacterial expression of iGeoCas9(G) construct
Depositing lab: Jennifer Doudna. Depositing organization: University of California, Berkeley. Publication: Lung and liver editing by lipid nanoparticle delivery of a stable CRISPR-Cas9 RNP. Chen K, Han H, Zhao S, Xu B, Yin B, Trinidad M, Burgstone BW, Murthy N, Doudna JA. bioRxiv [Preprint]. 2023 Nov 15:2023.11.15.566339. doi: 10.1101/2023.11.15.566339. PubMed 38014175.
Backbone
  Vector backbone: pCold
  Vector type: Bacterial Expression, CRISPR
Growth in bacteria
  Bacterial resistance: Ampicillin, 100 μg/mL
  Growth temperature: 37°C
  Growth strain: DH5alpha
  Growth instructions: The Doudna lab uses BL21 Rosetta E. coli for protein expression.
  Copy number: High Copy
Gene/Insert
  Gene/Insert name: CL7_2xNLS_iGeoCas9(G)_2xNLS_His (alt name: 2x-iGeoCas9(R1-GKR-P1)-2x)
  Species: Synthetic
  Insert size (bp): 3891
  Promoter: tac
  Tag / fusion protein: His (C terminal on insert); CL7 (N terminal on insert)
  Cloning method: Gibson Cloning
  Sequencing primers: 5′ agcggataacaatttgatgtgc; 3′ ATAATACCGCGCCACATAGC
Terms and licenses: Academic/Nonprofit Terms; Industry Terms: Not Available to Industry
How to cite: CL7_2xNLS_iGeoCas9(G)_2xNLS_His was a gift from Jennifer Doudna (Addgene plasmid # 222989 ; http://n2t.net/addgene:222989 ; RRID:Addgene_222989)
